>Addgene plasmid #82333 | WT1-2A-eGFP PGK PuroR Donor Plasmid | depositor full sequence | sequence record 158757 | Full plasmid sequence
AGCGCCCAATACGCAAACCGCCTCTCCCCGCGCGTTGGCCGATTCATTAATGCAGCTGGCACGACAGGTT
TCCCGACTGGAAAGCGGGCAGTGAGCGCAACGCAATTAATGTGAGTTAGCTCACTCATTAGGCACCCCAG
GCTTTACACTTTATGCTTCCGGCTCGTATGTTGTGTGGAATTGTGAGCGGATAACAATTTCACACAGGAA
ACAGCTATGACCATGATTACGCCAAGCTTGGTACCGAGCTCGGATCCACTAGTAACGGCCGCCAGTGTGC
TGGAATTCGCCCTTTTCCTGCAGGGCTGTGATCCCACCACTGTACTCCAACCCAAGCAACAGAGCAAGAC
CCTGTCTCAAAACAAAACAAAACAAAACAAACAAAAAAAAATGAGGTAGGCATGTTTTATTCCCATCTTA
CAGATGAGGAGACTGAGGCAATAATAATTCAATGGCTTATCTAAAGTCACAAAGCTAGTAAGGAGCAAAT
CCAGTTCTGTCTGCTTCCAGCCCACCTTGTCCCACTTGCTTCTTTATTGGAGAAGGGGCAGATATTTACT
CTGCAGTCCAGGGAGCATGGAGAGTCAAGTAGAGAATCAAAGTCAGCAAAGCTGAACACCACTGAGAGAC
TGAGAGGAATGAAGATGACAAGAGACAGGGTTGGGATTAGTCCATTAGGAGCCAGCCCTTAACAGCACTG
CTGGAGGTGGGGTTGGAGAGTGAGAGCCAGGCCAGGAAGAGCAGAGGAACAGCGAGTGAAGGAAAACATG
ACATCACAAACCCCTGAGCAGCCCCAGATTCTTCGCCCAAATTGGCTGCATTTAAAAACAGAGCCAAGGC
ACCTGTGGCCCATGGTTGGCAGGATGGGATCTTGCTTCCCTTCCTCAGGTGCCTTTGATGCTTCTTTAAC
TTAGTCCTGAGCTCATAATTCGGTGGCAAAGTGTTATAGTCCCTTTGACACGGCTGTCACACTCCCCAAG
TAAGTGTGACATGACCTGTTTTGCCAGCAGACTGTTTAATACCACATTTGATTGGCCTCCAGTCTGACCC
TGGGACACCAGCCCTCCTGGGACATTTCTCAGTGCTTGTCCAAACCAGTAGTTCTCAGAGAAGGCCAAGT
GGGACCAGCAGTATCTGAGAAGATCCGTCAGGTGGCACAGGGTTTAGCTTCTGTGCATTCTTCCTTAAGA
TGGAGCTGCAGCTGCTTTTCCATCATGGCTAGGCCTGGGAGGTGTGATACAGGGAAGAGCACGGGCTCTG
GAATTCGACAGACCTGGAGATTTGAGTTCTGCCTGGATCTGCCCTCAATAGATGTCCTACCTCATCTGTA
GAGTGGGGATAATAACGCTTCCCCTACGGGCAGTTGTAAGGAGTACATGAGGTTGTGTGTGTGCGTGTGT
GAAGCCCAGCACAAGGCTTGGCATATGTTAAGCATCAAATAAATGGTAGTTATTCTCCCTAATGAGAATG
AGGCTTGGAAAGAATGTCTGAGGGCTCTTTGGGTGGAGAAGCCTCAATCTTTTGGCAAGCTTATTAAAAA
TCTAAGAACCACGCCCCAACTAGAATCTTCCATATAACAGGATTATGCTCTCAGTAACACTTTAAGAGAA
AAAAAAAAAACAACACATAACATGTAAACTGGTATCAGTGATTTATTTTAAAGTATCCAGCCCATCCAGG
GTATCTACACAGATAGAAGTGTTAAAAGCTTCAGTCACAGCTGAGATCCCTGGACAGTGATCACTCAGTA
ATACCCAGGGTAGATGACCCAGAGGCTTCTGCAGCCCAGTTCATCTCAGTTCCCAACTTACTCAACAAGG
GGGAGAAATTTACACAGTTCACAAAACATTCTATCAGCAGAGACTGAAACAAACGTTTTTCCCCTTAATT
ATGAATTGCTCAGACATTTCCCCCAACTTGACTCATTCTTTATCTCCCACTTTCCAAGTTTTCTGACCTA
AGAATATAACTTTTTACAATATTTCGATCCTTAAAGCCCCAAGAGGTGCTGCTGTTTCAAGGCTGCCTGG
GAAATGAGCTCAGTTGGTTAGCTCAGGGACAGAATGATGGGAAATTCAGAGTGGGTGCCTTGTGATGACT
TCACTCGGGCCTTGATAGTTGAACTTGCGCCTGTCTCTTTGTTGCAAGTGTCTCTGACTGGCAATTGTGT
CAACAGGTGAAAAGCCCTTCAGCTGTCGGTGGCCAAGTTGTCAGAAAAAGTTTGCCCGGTCAGATGAATT
AGTCCGCCATCACAACATGCATCAGAGAAACATGACCAAACTCCAGCTGGCGCTTGCTAGCGCCACTAAC
TTCTCCCTGTTGAAACAAGCAGGGGATGTCGAAGAGAATCCCGGGCCAATGGTGAGCAAGGGCGAGGAGC
TGTTCACCGGGGTGGTGCCCATCCTGGTCGAGCTGGACGGCGACGTAAACGGCCACAAGTTCAGCGTGTC
CGGCGAGGGCGAGGGCGATGCCACCTACGGCAAGCTGACCCTGAAGTTCATCTGCACCACCGGCAAGCTG
CCCGTGCCCTGGCCCACCCTCGTGACCACCCTGACCTACGGCGTGCAGTGCTTCAGCCGCTACCCCGACC
ACATGAAGCAGCACGACTTCTTCAAGTCCGCCATGCCCGAAGGCTACGTCCAGGAGCGCACCATCTTCTT
CAAGGACGACGGCAACTACAAGACCCGCGCCGAGGTGAAGTTCGAGGGCGACACCCTGGTGAACCGCATC
GAGCTGAAGGGCATCGACTTCAAGGAGGACGGCAACATCCTGGGGCACAAGCTGGAGTACAACTACAACA
GCCACAACGTCTATATCATGGCCGACAAGCAGAAGAACGGCATCAAGGTGAACTTCAAGATCCGCCACAA
CATCGAGGACGGCAGCGTGCAGCTCGCCGACCACTACCAGCAGAACACCCCCATCGGCGACGGCCCCGTG
CTGCTGCCCGACAACCACTACCTGAGCACCCAGTCCGCCCTGAGCAAAGACCCCAACGAGAAGCGCGATC
ACATGGTCCTGCTGGAGTTCGTGACCGCCGCCGGGATCACTCTCGGCATGGACGAGCTGTACAAGTAAGA
ATTCCGATCATATTCAATAACCCTTAATATAACTTCGTATAATGTATGCTATACGAAGTTATTAGGTCTG
AAGAGGAGTTTACGTCCAGCCAAGCTTAGGATCTCGACCTCGAAATTCTACCGGGTAGGGGAGGCGCTTT
TCCCAAGGCAGTCTGGAGCATGCGCTTTAGCAGCCCCGCTGGCACTTGGCGCTACACAAGTGGCCTCTGG
CCTCGCACACATTCCACATCCACCGGTAGCGCCAACCGGCTCCGTTCTTTGGTGGCCCCTTCGCGCCACC
TTCTACTCCTCCCCTAGTCAGGAAGTTCCCCCCCGCCCCGCAGCTCGCGTCGTGCAGGACGTGACAAATG
GAAGTAGCACGTCTCACTAGTCTCGTGCAGATGGACAGCACCGCTGAGCAATGGAAGCGGGTAGGCCTTT
GGGGCAGCGGCCAATAGCAGCTTTGCTCCTTCGCTTTCTGGGCTCAGCAGCTGGGAAGGGTGGGTCCGGG
GGCGGGCTCAGGGGCGGGCTCAGGGGCGGGGCGGGCGCCCGAAGGTCCTCCGGAGGCCCGGCATTCTGCA
CGCTTCAAAAGCGCACGTCTGCCGCGCTGTTCTCCTCTTCCTCATCTCCGGGCCTTTCGACCTGCATCCA
TCTAGATCTCGAGCAGCTGAAGCTTACCATGACCGAGTACAAGCCCACGGTGCGCCTCGCCACCCGCGAC
GACGTCCCCAGGGCCGTACGCACCCTCGCCGCCGCGTTCGCCGACTACCCCGCCACGCGCCACACCGTCG
ATCCGGACCGCCACATCGAGCGGGTCACCGAGCTGCAAGAACTCTTCCTCACGCGCGTCGGGCTCGACAT
CGGCAAGGTGTGGGTCGCGGACGACGGCGCCGCGGTGGCGGTCTGGACCACGCCGGAGAGCGTCGAAGCG
GGGGCGGTGTTCGCCGAGATCGGCCCGCGCATGGCCGAGTTGAGCGGTTCCCGGCTGGCCGCGCAGCAAC
AGATGGAAGGCCTCCTGGCGCCGCACCGGCCCAAGGAGCCCGCGTGGTTCCTGGCCACCGTCGGCGTCTC
GCCCGACCACCAGGGCAAGGGTCTGGGCAGCGCCGTCGTGCTCCCCGGAGTGGAGGCGGCCGAGCGCGCC
GGGGTGCCCGCCTTCCTGGAGACCTCCGCGCCCCGCAACCTCCCCTTCTACGAGCGGCTCGGCTTCACCG
TCACCGCCGACGTCGAGGTGCCCGAAGGACCGCGCACCTGGTGCATGACCCGCAAGCCCGGTGCCTGACG
CCCGCCCCACGACCCGCAGCGCCCGACCGAAAGGAGCGCACGACCCCATGCATCGATGATATCAGATCCC
CGGGATGCAGAAATTGATGATCTATTAAACAATAAAGATGTCCACTAAAATGGAAGTTTTTCCTGTCATA
CTTTGTTAAGAAGGGTGAGAACAGAGTACCTACATTTTGAATGGAAGGATTGGAGCTACGGGGGTGGGGG
TGGGGTGGGATTAGATAAATGCCTGCTCTTTACTGAAGGCTCTTTACTATTGCTTTATGATAATGTTTCA
TAGTTGGATATCATAATTTAAACAAGCAAAACCAAATTAAGGGCCAGCTCATTCCTCCCACTCATGATCT
ATAGATCTATAGATCTCTCGTGGGATCATTGTTTTTCTCTTGATTCCCACTTTGTGGTTCTAAGTACTGT
GGTTTCCAAATGTGTCAGTTTCATAGCCTGAAGAACGAGATCAGCAGCCTCTGTTCCACATACACTTCAT
TCTCAGTATTGTTTTGCCAAGTTCTAATTCCATCAGAAGCTGGTCGAGATCCGGAACCCTTAATATAACT
TCGTATAATGTATGCTATACGAAGTTATTAGGTCCCTCGAAGAGGTTCACTAGGCGCGCCGTTCAGTGTC
CCAGGCAGCACAGTGTGTGAACTGCTTTCAAGTCTGACTCTCCACTCCTCCTCACTAAAAAGGAAACTTC
AGTTGATCTTCTTCATCCAACTTCCAAGACAAGATACCGGTGCTTCTGGAAACTACCAGGTGTGCCTGGA
AGAGTTGGTCTCTGCCCTGCCTACTTTTAGTTGACTCACAGGCCCTGGAGAAGCAGCTAACAATGTCTGG
TTAGTTAAAAGCCCATTGCCATTTGGTGTGGATTTTCTACTGTAAGAAGAGCCATAGCTGATCATGTCCC
CCTGACCCTTCCCTTCTTTTTTTATGCTCGTTTTCGCTGGGGATGGAATTATTGTACCATTTTCTATCAT
GGAATATTTATAGGCCAGGGCATGTGTATGTGTCTGCTAATGTAAACTTTGTCATGGTTTCCATTTACTA
ACAGCAACAGCAAGAAATAAATCAGAGAGCAAGGCATCGGGGGTGAATCTTGTCTAACATTCCCGAGGTC
AGCCAGGCTGCTAACCTGGAAAGCAGGATGTAGTTCTGCCAGGCAACTTTTAAAGCTCATGCATTTCAAG
CAGCTGAAGAAAAAATCAGAACTAACCAGTACCTCTGTATAGAAATCTAAAAGAATTTTACCATTCAGTT
AATTCAATGTGAACACTGGCACACTGCTCTTAAGAAACTATGAAGATCTGAGATTTTTTTGTGTATGTTT
TTGACTCTTTTGAGTGGTAATCATATGTGTCTTTATAGATGTACATACCTCCTTGCACAAATGGAGGGGA
ATTCATTTTCATCACTGGGAGTGTCCTTAGTGTATAAAAACCATGCTGGTATATGGCTTCAAGTTGTAAA
AATGAAAGTGACTTTAAAAGAAAATAGGGGATGGTCCAGGATCTCCACTGATAAGACTGTTTTTAAGTAA
CTTAAGGACCTTTGGGTCTACAAGTATATGTGAAAAAAATGAGACTTACTGGGTGAGGAAATCCATTGTT
TAAAGATGGTCGTGTGTGTGTGTGTGTGTGTGTGTGTGTGTGTGTTGTGTTGTGTTTTGTTTTTTAAGGG
AGGGAATTTATTATTTACCGTTGCTTGAAATTACTGTGTAAATATATGTCTGATAATGATTTGCTCTTTG
ACAACTAAAATTAGGACTGTATAAGTACTAGATGCATCACTGGGTGTTGATCTTACAAGATATTGATGAT
AACACTTAAAATTGTAACCTGCATTTTTCACTTTGCTCTCAATTAAAGTCTATTCAAAAGGAAAGTGGCA
AGATTCCATCAGCTGTATTGTGTTCAAATCTCAAGGCCACTGAGCCTCTTTTAAACAGGTAAGAGAAGAC
GCCACCGACATCGACGGCTACTAGTGAGCCTATCCAGGTCCTGACCACAATTTATTTCTCTCTGTCAAAC
TTCAGGAGGGACTTATATGTCCTAGAAGCAACAGAGAATATCTTCACCTTGTGTTACAGAGTGATTGTGC
TCATGCTGTGGTTGAATGGGGTTTGTGGATGATGTGGTGATTATGTTTTAAGGTTTTAAGGTTTATTTTA
AGCAGATTGTCATTGCATCCCATCATCCCAGATCAGCAAAAGAAAATAGAGAGATGTTAATGACAACTAG
TCCTTTTGAAAAGTTCAGATACATCACTGGGAGGGCATAGGCTGAACACCTAGTACAATTGAATTTACAG
CTGTACTTGCTATAAATCAGCTCAGCAGATTGAAAACTGCTCAGCCTTTCCAGGGCAACTGAGTGTGAAA
GCAAAGATCTATATTATCTATAAACTATAAACTCTCTTTCTGTTCTGGTGTATGGTTTTTGAATTGTAAA
TAAGGAGATTAATTTGGTGCAGCCCCTCTCAGCTCCATTATCTTGGGGCTTGCATGCATTCCGGGTTTTA
TTTCTTCATTTAAAATGCGTCTCAAACAGATGGAAGCCTAGCTATGGAGACTGTTTTACATTGAAGTGCA
GCTCAAAGTTTGGGCAGCCTAAAAGTCAGGTCCAGAGGCCCCTCTTATTTTGCATCTGGCTCTTGCATCA
CTGTGGCCGGCCAAAAGGGCGAATTCTGCAGATATCCATCACACTGGCGGCCGCTCGAGCATGCATCTAG
AGGGCCCAATTCGCCCTATAGTGAGTCGTATTACAATTCACTGGCCGTCGTTTTACAACGTCGTGACTGG
GAAAACCCTGGCGTTACCCAACTTAATCGCCTTGCAGCACATCCCCCTTTCGCCAGCTGGCGTAATAGCG
AAGAGGCCCGCACCGATCGCCCTTCCCAACAGTTGCGCAGCCTGAATGGCGAATGG
[124 nt withheld, positions 7267-7390]
C
[91 nt withheld, positions 7392-7482]
A
[49 nt withheld, positions 7484-7532]
CCTTTGACGTTGGAGTCCACGTTCTTT
[37 nt withheld, positions 7560-7596]
ACCCTATCTCGGTCTATTCTTTTGATTTATAAGGGATTTTGCCGATTTCGGCCTATTGGTTAAAAAATGA
GCTGATTTAACAAAAATTTAACGCGAATTTTAACAAAATTCAGGGCGCAAGGGCTGCTAAAGGAAGCGGA
ACACGTAGAAAGCCAGTCCGCAGAAACGGTGCTGACCCCGGATGAATGTCAGCTACTGGGCTATCTGGAC
AAGGGAAAACGCAAGCGCAAAGAGAAAGCAGGTAGCTTGCAGTGGGCTTACATGGCGATAGCTAGACTGG
GCGGTTTTATGGACAGCAAGCGAACCGGAATTGCCAGCTGGGGCGCCCTCTGGTAAGGTTGGGAAGCCCT
GCAAAGTAAACTGGATGGCTTTCTTGCCGCCAAGGATCTGATGGCGCAGGGGATCAAGATCTGATCAAGA
GACAGGATGAGGATCGTTTCGCATGATTGAACAAGATGGATTGCACGCAGGTTCTCCGGCCGCTTGGGTG
GAGAGGCTATTCGGCTATGACTGGGCACAACAGACAATCGGCTGCTCTGATGCCGCCGTGTTCCGGCTGT
CAGCGCAGGGGCGCCCGGTTCTTTTTGTCAAGACCGACCTGTCCGGTGCCCTGAATGAACTGCAGGACGA
GGCAGCGCGGCTATCGTGGCTGGCCACGACGGGCGTTCCTTGCGCAGCTGTGCTCGACGTTGTCACTGAA
GCGGGAAGGGACTGGCTGCTATTGGGCGAAGTGCCGGGGCAGGATCTCCTGTCATCCCACCTTGCTCCTG
CCGAGAAAGTATCCATCATGGCTGATGCAATGCGGCGGCTGCATACGCTTGATCCGGCTACCTGCCCATT
CGACCACCAAGCGAAACATCGCATCGAGCGAGCACGTACTCGGATGGAAGCCGGTCTTGTCGATCAGGAT
GATCTGGACGAAGAGCATCAGGGGCTCGCGCCAGCCGAACTGTTCGCCAGGCTCAAGGCGCGCATGCCCG
ACGGCGAGGATCTCGTCGTGACCCATGGCGATGCCTGCTTGCCGAATATCATGGTGGAAAATGGCCGCTT
TTCTGGATTCATCGACTGTGGCCGGCTGGGTGTGGCGGACCGCTATCAGGACATAGCGTTGGCTACCCGT
GATATTGCTGAAGAGCTTGGCGGCGAATGGGCTGACCGCTTCCTCGTGCTTTACGGTATCGCCGCTCCCG
ATTCGCAGCGCATCGCCTTCTATCGCCTTCTTGACGAGTTCTTCTGAATTGAAAAAGGAAGAGTATGAGT
ATTCAACATTTCCGTGTCGCCCTTATTCCCTTTTTTGCGGCATTTTGCCTTCCTGTTTTTGCTCACCCAG
AAACGCTGGTGAAAGTAAAAGATGCTGAAGATCAGTTGGGTGCACGAGTGGGTTACATCGAACTGGATCT
CAACAGCGGTAAGATCCTTGAGAGTTTTCGCCCCGAAGAACGTTTTCCAATGATGAGCACTTTTAAAGTT
CTGCTATGTGGCGCGGTATTATCCCGTATTGACGCCGGGCAAGAGCAACTCGGTCGCCGCATACACTATT
CTCAGAATGACTTGGTTGAGTACTCACCAGTCACAGAAAAGCATCTTACGGATGGCATGACAGTAAGAGA
ATTATGCAGTGCTGCCATAACCATGAGTGATAACACTGCGGCCAACTTACTTCTGACAACGATCGGAGGA
CCGAAGGAGCTAACCGCTTTTTTGCACAACATGGGGGATCATGTAACTCGCCTTGATCGTTGGGAACCGG
AGCTGAATGAAGCCATACCAAACGACGAGCGTGACACCACGATGCCTGTAGCAATGGCAACAACGTTGCG
CAAACTATTAACTGGCGAACTACTTACTCTAGCTTCCCGGCAACAATTAATAGACTGGATGGAGGCGGAT
AAAGTTGCAGGACCACTTCTGCGCTCGGCCCTTCCGGCTGGCTGGTTTATTGCTGATAAATCTGGAGCCG
GTGAGCGTGGGTCTCGCGGTATCATTGCAGCACTGGGGCCAGATGGTAAGCCCTCCCGTATCGTAGTTAT
CTACACGACGGGGAGTCAGGCAACTATGGATGAACGAAATAGACAGATCGCTGAGATAGGTGCCTCACTG
ATTAAGCATTGGTAACTGTCAGACCAAGTTTACTCATATATACTTTAGATTGATTTAAAACTTCATTTTT
AATTTAAAAGGATCTAGGTGAAGATCCTTTTTGATAATCTCATGACCAAAATCCCTTAACGTGAGTTTTC
GTTCCACTGAGCGTCAGACCCCGTAGAAAAGATCAAAGGATCTTCTTGAGATCCTTTTTTTCTGCGCGTA
ATCTGCTGCTTGCAAACAAAAAAACCACCGCTACCAGCGGTGGTTTGTTTGCCGGATCAAGAGCTACCAA
CTCTTTTTCCGAAGGTAACTGGCTTCAGCAGAGCGCAGATACCAAATACTGTTCTTCTAGTGTAGCCGTA
GTTAGGCCACCACTTCAAGAACTCTGTAGCACCGCCTACATACCTCGCTCTGCTAATCCTGTTACCAGTG
GCTGCTGCCAGTGGCGATAAGTCGTGTCTTACCGGGTTGGACTCAAGACGATAGTTACCGGATAAGGCGC
AGCGGTCGGGCTGAACGGGGGGTTCGTGCACACAGCCCAGCTTGGAGCGAACGACCTACACCGAACTGAG
ATACCTACAGCGTGAGCTATGAGAAAGCGCCACGCTTCCCGAAGGGAGAAAGGCGGACAGGTATCCGGTA
AGCGGCAGGGTCGGAACAGGAGAGCGCACGAGGGAGCTTCCAGGGGGAAACGCCTGGTATCTTTATAGTC
CTGTCGGGTTTCGCCACCTCTGACTTGAGCGTCGATTTTTGTGATGCTCGTCAGGGGGGCGGAGCCTATG
GAAAAACGCCAGCAACGCGGCCTTTTTACGGTTCCTGGCCTTTTGCTGGCCTTTTGCTCACATGTTCTTT
CCTGCGTTATCCCCTGATTCTGTGGATAACCGTATTACCGCCTTTGAGTGAGCTGATACCGCTCGCCGCA
GCCGAACGACCGAGCGCAGCGAGTCAGTGAGCGAGGAAGCGGAAG
Features (pLannotate 1.2.2; 19 found; start..end, strand, type, name):
      2..94      +  CDS            lacI (fragment): lac repressor; lacI; The lac repressor binds to the lac operator to inhibit transcription in E. coli. This inhibition can be relieved by adding lactose or isopropyl-β-D-thiogalactopyranoside (IPTG).
    107..128     +  protein_bind   CAP binding site: CAP binding activates transcription in the presence of cAMP. E. coli catabolite activator protein
    143..173     +  promoter       lac promoter: promoter for the E. coli lac operon
    177..199     +  protein_bind   lac operator (fragment): The lac repressor binds to the lac operator to inhibit transcription in E. coli. This inhibition can be relieved by adding lactose or isopropyl-β-D-thiogalactopyranoside (IPTG). lac repressor encoded by lacI
    357..382     +  misc_feature   pause site (fragment): RNA polymerase II transcriptional pause signal from the human α2 globin gene
   2173..2295    +  CDS            WT1 (fragment): WT1_HUMAN - Experimental evidence at protein level: Swiss-Prot protein existence level 1. Transcription factor that plays an important role in cellular development and cell survival (PubMed:7862533). Recognizes and binds to the DNA sequence 5'-GCG(T/G)GGGCG-3' (PubMed:7862533, PubMed:17716689, PubMed:25258363). Regulates the expression of numerous target genes, including EPO. Plays an essential role for development of the urogenital system. It has a tumor suppressor as well as an oncogenic role in tumor formation. Function may be isoform-specific: isoforms lacking the KTS motif may act as tran
   2359..3078    +  CDS            EGFP: the original enhanced GFP (Yang et al., 1996) mammalian codon-optimized
   3109..3142    -  protein_bind   loxP: Cre-mediated recombination occurs in the 8-bp core sequence (GCATACAT). Cre recombinase
   3203..3699    +  promoter       PGK promoter: mouse phosphoglycerate kinase 1 promoter
   3739..4338    +  CDS            PuroR: puromycin N-acetyltransferase; pac from Streptomyces alboniger; confers resistance to puromycin
   4416..4868    +  polyA_signal   PGK poly(A) signal: mouse phosphoglycerate kinase 1 polyadenylation signal
   4895..4928    -  protein_bind   loxP: Cre-mediated recombination occurs in the 8-bp core sequence (GCATACAT). Cre recombinase
   7085..7103    -  promoter       T7 promoter: promoter for bacteriophage T7 RNA polymerase
   7106..7263    +  CDS            lacZα (fragment): LacZα fragment of β-galactosidase; lacZ fragment
   7267..7695    +  rep_origin     f1 ori (sequence partly withheld): f1 bacteriophage origin of replication; arrow indicates direction of (+) strand synthesis
   7708..8007    +  CDS            tnpA (fragment): TN5P_ECOLX - Also known as tnp. Experimental evidence at protein level: Swiss-Prot protein existence level 1. Mediates transposition of transposon Tn5 by a 'cut and paste' mechanism. First, the monomeric transposase binds the 19 bp inverted DNA repeats flanking the transposon. Then, dimerization of the DNA- bound transposase creates a synaptic DNA complex. After nicking of the first DNA strand, excision of the transposon proceeds through a series of intermediates. The transposase then mediates the insertion of the transposon at a new site by strand transfer. The activity of the wild- type tran
   8039..8830    +  CDS            neo: KKA2_KLEPN - Also known as kan, nptII. Experimental evidence at protein level: Swiss-Prot protein existence level 1. Resistance to kanamycin, neomycin, paromomycin, ribostamycin, butirosin and gentamicin B. From Klebsiella pneumoniae.
   8851..9711    +  CDS            AmpR: β-lactamase; bla; confers resistance to ampicillin, carbenicillin, and related antibiotics
   9882..10470   +  rep_origin     ori: high-copy-number ColE1/pMB1/pBR322/pUC origin of replication
