[The description below was written by a language model from this plasmid's Addgene catalogue record and pLannotate feature annotations shown in this document.]
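Description:
WT1-2A-eGFP PGK PuroR Donor Plasmid is a homology-directed repair donor for knocking an eGFP reporter into the human WT1 (Wilms tumor 1) locus. It was derived from an OCT4-2A-eGFP donor by replacing the OCT4 homology arms with WT1 arms through Gibson assembly. It is catalogued as a mammalian expression, CRISPR and TALEN vector, so it is meant to be co-delivered with a site-specific nuclease, although the record does not name a nuclease or guide. The roughly 10.65 kb plasmid is propagated in E. coli on a high-copy ColE1/pUC-type origin with ampicillin selection. The annotated backbone also carries a neo (kanamycin/neomycin resistance) coding sequence, an f1 origin, lac promoter/operator and lacZα remnants, and a T7 promoter, all typical of a general cloning vector.

The payload sits between a 5' arm of about 2 kb and a 3' arm of about 2 kb. The 5' arm ends in an annotated fragment of WT1 coding sequence. This is followed by a short interval consistent with the 2A peptide listed in the catalogue (the feature table does not annotate it separately) and then by EGFP. After correct integration, EGFP should be co-translated with endogenous WT1 from its native promoter and released as a separate protein by the 2A sequence, so fluorescence reports WT1 expression. Downstream is a selection cassette made up of the mouse PGK promoter, puromycin N-acetyltransferase and the PGK polyadenylation signal. Two loxP sites in the same orientation flank this cassette, which allows puromycin enrichment of targeted clones and later excision by Cre. The associated publication concerns epicardial cells derived from human pluripotent stem cells, which suggests the donor was used to build a WT1 reporter line for tracking that lineage.
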