Addgene plasmid #82333: WT1-2A-eGFP PGK PuroR Donor Plasmid
Purpose: WT1 targeting donor
Depositing lab: Sean Palecek. Publication: Long-term self-renewing human epicardial cells generated from pluripotent stem cells under defined xeno-free conditions. Bao X, Lian X, Hacker TA, Schmuck EG, Qian T, Bhute VJ, Han T, Shi M, Drowley L, Plowright A, Wang QD, Goumans MJ, Palecek SP. Nat Biomed Eng. 2016;1. pii: 0003. doi: 10.1038/s41551-016-0003. Epub 2016 Dec 5. PubMed 28462012.
Backbone
  Vector backbone: OCT4-2A-eGFP
  Backbone manufacturer: Addgene #31939
  Backbone size w/o insert (bp): 6804
  Total vector size (bp): 10650
  Modifications to backbone: Replacing OCT4 5' and 3' arms with WT1 arms
  Vector type: Mammalian Expression, CRISPR, TALEN
  Selectable markers: Puromycin
Growth in bacteria
  Bacterial resistance: Ampicillin, 100 μg/mL
  Growth temperature: 37°C
  Growth strain: DH5alpha
  Copy number: Unknown
Gene/Insert 1
  Gene/Insert name: WT1 5' Arm (alt names: Wilms tumor 1; AWT1)
  Species: H. sapiens (human)
  Insert size (bp): 1990
  GenBank ID: Gene ID 7490
  Entrez Gene: WT1 (a.k.a. AWT1, GUD, NPHS4, WAGR, WIT-2, WT-1, WT33)
  Tag / fusion protein: 2A-eGFP (C terminal on insert)
  Cloning method: Gibson Cloning
  Sequencing primers: 5′ CAGGAAACAGCTATGAC; 3′ CCGGGATTCTCTTCGACAT
Gene/Insert 2
  Gene/Insert name: WT1 3' Arm (alt names: Wilms tumor 1; AWT1)
  Insert size (bp): 2046
  Entrez Gene: WT1 (a.k.a. AWT1, GUD, NPHS4, WAGR, WIT-2, WT-1, WT33)
  Cloning method: Gibson Cloning
  Sequencing primers: 5′ ACGAGATCAGCAGCCTCTGT; 3′ TGTAAAACGACGGCCAGT
Terms and licenses: Academic/Nonprofit Terms; Industry Terms: Not Available to Industry
How to cite: WT1-2A-eGFP PGK PuroR Donor Plasmid was a gift from Sean Palecek (Addgene plasmid # 82333 ; http://n2t.net/addgene:82333 ; RRID:Addgene_82333)
