>Addgene plasmid #82333 | WT1-2A-eGFP PGK PuroR Donor Plasmid | addgene partial sequence | sequence record 158080 | EGFP-N 5'-CGTCGCCGTCCAGCTCGACCAG-3'
CTTGCTCACCATTGGCCCGGGATTCTCTTCGACATCCCCTGCTTGTTTCAACAGGGAGAAGTTAGTGGCG
CTAGCAAGCGCCAGCTGGAGTTTGGTCATGTTTCTCTGATGCATGTTGTGATGGCGGACTAATTCATCTG
ACCGGGCAAACTTTTTCTGACAACTTGGCCACCGACAGCTGAAGGGCTTTTCACCTGTTGACACAATTGC
CAGTCAGAGACACTTGCAACAAAGAGACAGGCGCAAGTTCAACTATCAAGGCCCGAGTGAAGTCATCACA
AGGCACCCACTCTGAATTTCCCATCATTCTGTCCCTGAGCTAACCAACTGAGCTCATTTCCCAGGCAGCC
TTGAAACAGCAGCACCTCTTGGGGCTTTAAGGATCGAAATATTGTAAAAAGTTATATTCTTAGGTCAGAA
AACTTGGAAAGTGGGAGATAAAGAATGAGTCAAGTTGGGGGAAATGTCTGAGCAATTCATAATTAAGGGG
AAAAACGTTTGTTTCAGTCTCTGCTGATAGAATGTTTTGTGAACTGTGTAAATTTCTCCCCCTTGTTGAG
TAAGTTGGGAACTGAGATGAACTGGGCTGCAGAAGCCTCTGGGTCATCTACCCTGGGTATTACTGAGTGA
TCACTGTCCAGGGATCTCAGCTGTGACTGAAGCTTTTAACACTTCTATCTGTGTAGATACCCTGGATGGG
CTGGATACTTTAAAATAAATCACTGATACCAGTTTACATGTTATGTGTTGTTTTTTTTTTTTCTCTTAA
