>Addgene plasmid #82333 | WT1-2A-eGFP PGK PuroR Donor Plasmid | addgene partial sequence | sequence record 158081 | LacZ-F2 5'-cctcttcgctattacgccag-3'
ACGCCAGGGTTTTCCCAGTCACGACGTTGTAAAACGACGGCCAGTGAATTGTAATACGACTCACTATAGG
GCGAATTGGGCCCTCTAGATGCATGCTCGAGCGGCCGCCAGTGTGATGGATATCTGCAGAATTCGCCCTT
TTGGCCGGCCACAGTGATGCAAGAGCCAGATGCAAAATAAGAGGGGCCTCTGGACCTGACTTTTAGGCTG
CCCAAACTTTGAGCTGCACTTCAATGTAAAACAGTCTCCATAGCTAGGCTTCCATCTGTTTGAGACGCAT
TTTAAATGAAGAAATAAAACCCGGAATGCATGCAAGCCCCAAGATAATGGAGCTGAGAGGGGCTGCACCA
AATTAATCTCCTTATTTACAATTCAAAAACCATACACCAGAACAGAAAGAGAGTTTATAGTTTATAGATA
ATATAGATCTTTGCTTTCACACTCAGTTGCCCTGGAAAGGCTGAGCAGTTTTCAATCTGCTGAGCTGATT
TATAGCAAGTACAGCTGTAAATTCAATTGTACTAGGTGTTCAGCCTATGCCCTCCCAGTGATGTATCTGA
ACTTTTCAAAAGGACTAGTTGTCATTAACATCTCTCTATTTTCTTTTGCTGATCTGGGATGATGGGATGC
AATGACAATCTGCTTAAAATAAACCTTAAAACCTTAAAACATAATCACCACATCATCCACAAACCCCATT
CA
